Addgene plasmid #25969: MSCV KSR2 IRES GFP
Depositing lab: Rob Lewis. Depositing organization: University of Nebraska Medical Center. Publication: KSR2 is an essential regulator of AMP kinase, energy expenditure, and insulin sensitivity. Costanzo-Garvey DL, Pfluger PT, Dougherty MK, Stock JL, Boehm M, Chaika O, Fernandez MR, Fisher K, Kortum RL, Hong EG, Jun JY, Ko HJ, Schreiner A, Volle DJ, Treece T, Swift AL, Winer M, Chen D, Wu M, Leon LR, Shaw AS, McNeish J, Kim JK, Morrison DK, Tschoep MH, Lewis RE. Cell Metab. 2009 Nov . 10(5):366-78. 10.1016/j.cmet.2009.09.010 PubMed 19883615.
Backbone
  Vector backbone: MSCV
  Backbone size w/o insert (bp): 6500
  Vector type: Mammalian Expression, Retroviral
  Selectable markers: GFP
Growth in bacteria
  Bacterial resistance: Ampicillin, 100 μg/mL
  Growth temperature: 37°C
  Growth strain: DH5alpha
  Copy number: High Copy
Gene/Insert
  Gene/Insert name: Kinase suppressor of Ras 2 (alt name: KSR2)
  Species: M. musculus (mouse)
  Insert size (bp): 2844
  GenBank ID: DQ531035
  Entrez Gene: Ksr2
  Tag / fusion protein: Flag (C terminal on insert)
  Cloning method: Restriction Enzyme; 5′ cloning site EcoR1 (not destroyed); 3′ cloning site Sal1/Xho1 (destroyed during cloning)
  Sequencing primers: 5′ n/a; 3′ n/a
Terms and licenses: Academic/Nonprofit Terms; Industry Terms: Not Available to Industry
How to cite: MSCV KSR2 IRES GFP was a gift from Rob Lewis (Addgene plasmid # 25969 ; http://n2t.net/addgene:25969 ; RRID:Addgene_25969)
