[The description below was written by a language model from this plasmid's Addgene catalogue record.]
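Description:
MSCV KSR2 IRES GFP is a retroviral mammalian expression plasmid built on the murine stem cell virus (MSCV) backbone, listed at about 6.5 kb without insert. It is maintained in E. coli as a high-copy plasmid under ampicillin selection. No feature table accompanies the record, so the origin of replication and the exact arrangement of viral elements are not documented. In MSCV-type vectors, the cassette normally sits between retroviral long terminal repeats alongside a packaging signal. The 5′ LTR drives transcription, and the genomic RNA can be packaged into virus when the viral proteins are supplied in trans by a packaging cell line.

The insert is the mouse Ksr2 coding sequence (kinase suppressor of Ras 2, roughly 2.8 kb) with a C-terminal Flag epitope for detection or immunoprecipitation. It was cloned by restriction digestion, with an EcoRI site retained at the 5′ end. At the 3′ end, a compatible SalI/XhoI junction destroyed both sites. As the name indicates, an internal ribosome entry site follows the gene and links it to GFP, so both proteins are translated from a single bicistronic transcript. GFP is the only marker listed for mammalian cells, and no drug resistance marker is recorded. Transduced cells are therefore identified or sorted by fluorescence, which also serves as a proxy for KSR2 expression.

The construct suits stable, integrated expression of tagged KSR2 in dividing mammalian cells. The associated publication examines KSR2 as a regulator of AMP kinase, energy expenditure and insulin sensitivity.
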