>Addgene plasmid #25969 | MSCV KSR2 IRES GFP | addgene partial sequence | sequence record 32017 | 25969 with IRES-R
AACGCACACCGGCCTTATTCCAAGCGGCTTCGGCCAGTAACGTTAGGGGGGGGGCGGAATTGATCCCGCT
CGACCTGCAGGCATGCAAGCTTATCGATACGCGTAAGCTTCTACTTATCGTCGTCATCCTTGTAATCCAG
CTCTGCAGACTTCCAGAAATGTCCGGGGTGCGACAGGCGGCGGTTTCGCTTTGGCAGTTTCTCTAGCATG
TCCATGAGCTTGGTAAAGGTGGGCCGCTCTTCCTGCTCGAAGGCCCAGCAGAAGAGCAGTATGTCCGAAA
TTTCTTTTCCCATGCCAATCTGGCTGAGGTTGGGCTTCATTCCCGTGCCCATCTGCCAAATGATTGCCTC
TGCTGGTTGGGTCTTGAATGGCCACTCCCTGGCGTGGAGCTCATACCAGATGGTGCCAAGCGCAAAGACA
TCCGAGTGCTTGGAGAATGGGAGCTTGTCCTCTTCTGTGTCAGGGGACAGCTGGCGGATGATTTCTGGGG
CCAGGTGACACAGCCAGCCGTTCTGGATCCGCAGTTTGTCGTCCCGCCGGCCAGCCTGCAGCACCCCGGA
AATGCTGAAGAGCCCAAAGTCTGTGATGACCACTTTGCCGTTGTCATAGAAGACGTTCTTCGATTTGAGG
TCCTTATGAAGGATCCCCTTGGCGTGGAGGTAGCCCATGCCCTTTACAATCTCTTGCGCGATCTGCCTGG
TTTTGTTGACATCCAAGACAATCTTGGCGTCCCTCACCACAGAGTANAGTGTCCGTCCCTTACAGAGGCT
GGTGATGATGGCCAAGTGGGGTGGGCTCATGCANGCTCCCATGAAGAGCACCACGTTCTCGTGCCTCGTC
TGCCTGT
